Addgene plasmid #66990: pGEX-4T1 Erg (1-208)
Purpose: Bacterial expression plasmid for mouse Erg (1-208) with GST
Depositing lab: Christopher Vakoc. Depositing organization: Cold Spring Harbor Laboratory. Publication: BET Bromodomain Inhibition Suppresses the Function of Hematopoietic Transcription Factors in Acute Myeloid Leukemia. Roe JS, Mercan F, Rivera K, Pappin DJ, Vakoc CR. Mol Cell. 2015 May 12. pii: S1097-2765(15)00267-1. doi: 10.1016/j.molcel.2015.04.011. PubMed 25982114.
Backbone
  Vector backbone: pGEX-4T1
  Backbone manufacturer: Amersham
  Backbone size w/o insert (bp): 4969
  Total vector size (bp): 5596
  Vector type: Bacterial Expression
Growth in bacteria
  Bacterial resistance: Ampicillin, 100 μg/mL
  Growth temperature: 37°C
  Growth strain: DH5alpha
  Copy number: High Copy
Gene/Insert
  Gene/Insert name: Erg (1-208)
  Species: M. musculus (mouse)
  Insert size (bp): 627
  Mutation: Amino acids from 1-208
  GenBank ID: NM_133659.3
  Entrez Gene: Erg (a.k.a. D030036I24Rik)
  Promoter: TAC
  Tag / fusion protein: GST fusion (N terminal on backbone)
  Cloning method: Restriction Enzyme; 5′ cloning site EcoRI (not destroyed); 3′ cloning site XhoI (not destroyed)
  Sequencing primers: 5′ pGEX5
Terms and licenses: Academic/Nonprofit Terms; Industry Terms: Not Available to Industry
How to cite: pGEX-4T1 Erg (1-208) was a gift from Christopher Vakoc (Addgene plasmid # 66990 ; http://n2t.net/addgene:66990 ; RRID:Addgene_66990)
