[The description below was written by a language model from this plasmid's Addgene catalogue record.]
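Description:
pGEX-4T1 Erg (1-208) is a bacterial expression plasmid built on the commercial pGEX-4T1 backbone, designed to produce an N-terminal fragment of the mouse transcription factor Erg as a glutathione S-transferase (GST) fusion protein in E. coli. The plasmid totals about 5.6 kb, of which roughly 5.0 kb is backbone. It is maintained at high copy number under ampicillin selection. The record does not include a feature table, so the origin of replication and other backbone elements are not itemised.

The insert is a 627 bp fragment encoding amino acids 1–208 of mouse Erg, an ETS-family transcription factor, cloned between EcoRI and XhoI sites that both remain intact, so the fragment can be excised or replaced. Expression is driven by the tac promoter, a hybrid trp/lac promoter that is normally held repressed by Lac repressor and switched on with IPTG. The GST moiety is supplied by the backbone and sits at the N terminus of the Erg fragment. It allows the fusion to be captured on glutathione resin for affinity purification or immobilised as bait.

Truncated GST fusions of this kind are typically used to make recombinant protein for in vitro binding or pull-down assays and to map which region of a protein mediates an interaction. The associated study concerns BET bromodomain inhibition and the function of hematopoietic transcription factors in acute myeloid leukemia, which fits such a use. However, the record states the purpose only as bacterial expression of Erg (1-208) with GST.
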