>Addgene plasmid #66990 | pGEX-4T1 Erg (1-208) | addgene partial sequence | sequence record 119171 | pEXT20-F2 5'-GCATAATTCGTGTCGC-3'
TGCGCCGACATCATAACGGTTCTGGCAAATATTCTGAAATGAGCTGTTGACAATTAATCATCGGCTCGTA
TAATGTGTGGAATTGTGAGCGGATAACAATTTCACACAGGAAACAGTATTCATGTCCCCTATACTAGGTT
ATTGGAAAATTAAGGGCCTTGTGCAACCCACTCGACTTCTTTTGGAATATCTTGAAGAAAAATATGAAGA
GCATTTGTATGAGCGCGATGAAGGTGATAAATGGCGAAACAAAAAGTTTGAATTGGGTTTGGAGTTTCCC
AATCTTCCTTATTATATTGATGGTGATGTTAAATTAACACAGTCTATGGCCATCATACGTTATATAGCTG
ACAAGCACAACATGTTGGGTGGTTGTCCAAAAGAGCGTGCAGAGATTTCAATGCTTGAAGGAGCGGTTTT
GGATATTAGATACGGTGTTTCGAGAATTGCATATAGTAAAGACTTTGAAACTCTCAAAGTTGATTTTCTT
AGCAAGCTACCTGAAATGCTGAAAATGTTCGAAGATCGTTTATGTCATAAAACATATTTAAATGGTGATC
ATGTAACCCATCCTGACTTCATGTTGTATGACGCTCTTGATGTTGTTTTATACATGGACCCAATGTGCCT
GGATGCGTTCCCAAAATTAGTTTGTTTTAAA
