>Addgene plasmid #66990 | pGEX-4T1 Erg (1-208) | addgene partial sequence | sequence record 119172 | pGEX3 5'-CCGGGAGCTGCATGTGTCAGAGG-3'
AAACGCGCGAGGCAGATCGTCAGTCAGTCACGATGCGGCCGCTCGAGTCATGGAAGGGGAGTCTCTCTGA
GGTAGTGGAGATGTGAGAGAAGAATGTCGGCATTGTAGCTCGGCGTGAGCCGCTGGAAGTCATCCTTTGT
CATCTTGCACAGCTCCTTCCCATCGATATTCTGAAATAGTAAGACGTCCACATCGAGGAGGCCATATTCT
TTCACCGCCCACTCCAGCCACTGTCGGACATGGTCTGTGCTCCACAGAGTAGGATCTGCAGGGACGATCA
CTCTGCGCTCATTTGTGGTCATATTGGGAGGCGGCACATGCTTCTCCTCCATGTAGCTGCCGTAGCTCAT
CCCCACAGTATCCGGGCTGCCCACCATCTTCCCACCTTTGTTCACACTGCACTCATCAGGTGAGTTCCTG
GAACCATTCACCTGACTAGGGTTGCACTCCATCTTGATGGTGACCCTGGCTGGGGCTTGAGACAGCCAGT
CCTGCTGAGGGACTCTGGGACTCATCTTGGATGTCTGGCCATAGTCACTGGAAGAGGATGCGGTCATCTC
TGTCTTAGCCAGGTGTGGCGTTCCGTAGGCACACTCAAATAGTGACTGGTCCTCGCTCACAACTGACAAG
GCCTCCTTAATATGAGCTGCTGGGTCAGGTACAGTCTGGATCATGAATTCCGGGGATCCACGCGGAACCA
GATCCGATTTTGGAGGATGGTCGCCACCACCAAACGTGGCTTGCCAGCCCTGCAAAGGCCATGCTATATA
CTTGCTGGATTTCAAGTACTTATCAATTTGTGGGATAGCTTCAATACGTTTTTTAAAACAAACTAATTTT
GGGAACGCATCCAGGCACATTGGGTCCATGTATAAAACAACATCAAGAGCGTCATACAACATGAAGTC
